Addgene plasmid #76392: JAK1 gRNA (BRDN0001145887)
Purpose: 3rd generation lentiviral gRNA plasmid targeting human JAK1
Depositing lab: John Doench & David Root. Depositing organization: Broad Institute. Publication: Optimized sgRNA design to maximize activity and minimize off-target effects of CRISPR-Cas9. Doench JG, Fusi N, Sullender M, Hegde M, Vaimberg EW, Donovan KF, Smith I, Tothova Z, Wilen C, Orchard R, Virgin HW, Listgarten J, Root DE. Nat Biotechnol. 2016 Jan 18. doi: 10.1038/nbt.3437. PubMed 26780180.
Backbone
  Vector backbone: lentiGuide-Puro
  Backbone manufacturer: Zhang Lab (Addgene plasmid # 52963)
  Vector type: Mammalian Expression, Lentiviral, CRISPR
  Selectable markers: Puromycin
Growth in bacteria
  Bacterial resistance: Ampicillin, 100 μg/mL
  Growth temperature: 37°C
  Growth strain: DH5alpha
  Copy number: High Copy
Gene/Insert
  Gene/Insert name: JAK1 (alt names: JAK1; NM_002227.2)
  gRNA/shRNA sequence: GCCTAGACAGCACCGTAATG
  Species: H. sapiens (human)
  Entrez Gene: JAK1 (a.k.a. AIIDE, JAK1A, JAK1B, JTK3)
  Promoter: hU6
  Cloning method: Unknown
  Sequencing primers: 5′ U6-F; 3′ pS2-R
Terms and licenses: Academic/Nonprofit Terms; Industry Terms: Not Available to Industry
Depositor comments: The gRNA was designed to target the following Genbank reference sequence(s): NM_002227.2. Note that this plasmid does NOT contain Cas9. It should be used in conjunction with lentiCas9-Blast (Addgene #52962) or otherwise with cell lines already expressing Cas9. Browse the full kinome gRNA library at http://www.addgene.org/pooled-library/broadgpp-human-kinome/ or visit http://www.broadinstitute.org/rnai/public/ for detailed protocols and information.
How to cite: JAK1 gRNA (BRDN0001145887) was a gift from John Doench & David Root (Addgene plasmid # 76392 ; http://n2t.net/addgene:76392 ; RRID:Addgene_76392)
