[The description below was written by a language model from this plasmid's Addgene catalogue record and pLannotate feature annotations shown in this document.]
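Description:
JAK1 gRNA (BRDN0001145887) is a third-generation lentiviral CRISPR guide plasmid built on the lentiGuide-Puro backbone and designed to target human JAK1, with the guide designed against the NM_002227.2 reference transcript. It is propagated in E. coli as a high-copy plasmid through a ColE1/pUC-type origin with ampicillin selection (AmpR under its own promoter). The bacterial portion also carries an f1 origin and remnants of a cloning-vector lac region, including lac promoter/operator elements and flanking T3 and T7 promoters. The assembled sequence is about 8.3 kb.

The lentiviral transfer cassette begins with an RSV promoter fused to a truncated HIV-1 5' LTR, which makes genomic RNA production Tat-independent, as is typical of third-generation systems. It continues with the Ψ packaging signal and a partial gag sequence, the Rev response element for nuclear export of the unspliced genome, and a cPPT/CTS. It ends in a self-inactivating ΔU3 3' LTR followed by an SV40 polyadenylation signal. Within this frame, a human U6 RNA polymerase III promoter drives the JAK1-specific spacer joined to the Streptococcus pyogenes Cas9 guide RNA scaffold. A separate EF-1α promoter with its intron A expresses puromycin N-acetyltransferase for selection of transduced mammalian cells, and a downstream WPRE enhances transcript expression.

The plasmid does not encode Cas9, so it must be used with a separate Cas9 vector such as lentiCas9-Blast or in cells that already express Cas9. It belongs to a human kinome gRNA collection associated with work on optimised sgRNA design, and it is suited to JAK1 knockout after lentiviral delivery and puromycin selection.
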