Features (pLannotate 1.2.2; 29 found; start..end, strand, type, name):
     14..80      +  CDS            small t antigen (fragment): SV40 (simian virus 40) small t antigen
    106..317     +  promoter       EF-1α core promoter: core promoter for human elongation factor EF-1α
    318..1256    +  intron         EF-1α intron A: intron upstream of the start codon of human EF-1α
   1278..1877    +  CDS            PuroR (fragment): puromycin N-acetyltransferase; pac from Streptomyces; confers resistance to puromycin
   1893..2481    +  misc_feature   WPRE: woodchuck hepatitis virus posttranscriptional regulatory element
   2532..2551    +  misc_feature   cPPT/CTS (fragment): central polypurine tract and central termination sequence of HIV-1
   2553..2786    +  LTR            3' LTR (ΔU3): self-inactivating 3' long terminal repeat (LTR) from HIV-1
   2864..2985    +  polyA_signal   SV40 poly(A) signal: SV40 polyadenylation signal
   3025..3160    +  rep_origin     SV40 ori: SV40 origin of replication
   3181..3199    -  promoter       T7 promoter: promoter for bacteriophage T7 RNA polymerase
   3207..3362    +  CDS            lacZα (fragment): LacZα fragment of β-galactosidase; lacZ fragment
   3367..3795    +  rep_origin     f1 ori (sequence partly withheld): f1 bacteriophage origin of replication; arrow indicates direction of (+) strand synthesis
   3848..3952    +  promoter       AmpR promoter: bla
   3953..4813    +  CDS            AmpR: β-lactamase; bla; confers resistance to ampicillin, carbenicillin, and related antibiotics
   4984..5572    +  rep_origin     ori: high-copy-number ColE1/pMB1/pBR322/pUC origin of replication
   5755..5847    +  CDS            lacI (fragment): lac repressor; lacI; The lac repressor binds to the lac operator to inhibit transcription in E. coli. This inhibition can be relieved by adding lactose or isopropyl-β-D-thiogalactopyranoside (IPTG).
   5860..5881    +  protein_bind   CAP binding site: CAP binding activates transcription in the presence of cAMP. E. coli catabolite activator protein
   5896..5926    +  promoter       lac promoter: promoter for the E. coli lac operon
   5934..5950    +  protein_bind   lac operator: The lac repressor binds to the lac operator to inhibit transcription in E. coli. This inhibition can be relieved by adding lactose or isopropyl-β-D-thiogalactopyranoside (IPTG). lac repressor encoded by lacI
   5995..6013    +  promoter       T3 promoter: promoter for bacteriophage T3 RNA polymerase
   6041..6267    +  promoter       RSV promoter: Rous sarcoma virus enhancer/promoter
   6268..6448    +  LTR            5' LTR (truncated): truncated 5' long terminal repeat (LTR) from HIV-1
   6495..6620    +  misc_feature   HIV-1 Ψ: packaging signal of human immunodeficiency virus type 1
   6604..6967    +  CDS            HIV-1 gag (fragment): gag protein from human immunodeficiency virus 1; gag
   7113..7346    +  misc_feature   RRE: The Rev response element (RRE) of HIV-1 allows for Rev-dependent mRNA export from the nucleus to the cytoplasm.
   7723..7749    +  CDS            Rev (fragment): human immunodeficiency virus 1 (HIV-1) Rev protein; rev; enhances nuclear export of unspliced and incompletely spliced viral mRNAs
   7753..7993    +  promoter       U6 promoter: RNA polymerase III promoter for human U6 snRNA
   8023..8098    +  misc_RNA       gRNA scaffold: guide RNA scaffold for the Streptococcus pyogenes CRISPR/Cas9 system
   8154..8271    +  misc_feature   cPPT/CTS: central polypurine tract and central termination sequence of HIV-1
>Addgene plasmid #76392 | JAK1 gRNA (BRDN0001145887) | addgene full sequence | sequence record 185750 | Addgene Assembled Sequence
CCCGGGTGCAAAGATGGATAAAGTTTTAAACAGAGAGGAATCTTTGCAGCTAATGGACCTTCTAGGTCTT
GAAAGGAGTGGGAATTGGCTCCGGTGCCCGTCAGTGGGCAGAGCGCACATCGCCCACAGTCCCCGAGAAG
TTGGGGGGAGGGGTCGGCAATTGATCCGGTGCCTAGAGAAGGTGGCGCGGGGTAAACTGGGAAAGTGATG
TCGTGTACTGGCTCCGCCTTTTTCCCGAGGGTGGGGGAGAACCGTATATAAGTGCAGTAGTCGCCGTGAA
CGTTCTTTTTCGCAACGGGTTTGCCGCCAGAACACAGGTAAGTGCCGTGTGTGGTTCCCGCGGGCCTGGC
CTCTTTACGGGTTATGGCCCTTGCGTGCCTTGAATTACTTCCACCTGGCTGCAGTACGTGATTCTTGATC
CCGAGCTTCGGGTTGGAAGTGGGTGGGAGAGTTCGAGGCCTTGCGCTTAAGGAGCCCCTTCGCCTCGTGC
TTGAGTTGAGGCCTGGCCTGGGCGCTGGGGCCGCCGCGTGCGAATCTGGTGGCACCTTCGCGCCTGTCTC
GCTGCTTTCGATAAGTCTCTAGCCATTTAAAATTTTTGATGACCTGCTGCGACGCTTTTTTTCTGGCAAG
ATAGTCTTGTAAATGCGGGCCAAGATCTGCACACTGGTATTTCGGTTTTTGGGGCCGCGGGCGGCGACGG
GGCCCGTGCGTCCCAGCGCACATGTTCGGCGAGGCGGGGCCTGCGAGCGCGGCCACCGAGAATCGGACGG
GGGTAGTCTCAAGCTGGCCGGCCTGCTCTGGTGCCTGGCCTCGCGCCGCCGTGTATCGCCCCGCCCTGGG
CGGCAAGGCTGGCCCGGTCGGCACCAGTTGCGTGAGCGGAAAGATGGCCGCTTCCCGGCCCTGCTGCAGG
GAGCTCAAAATGGAGGACGCGGCGCTCGGGAGAGCGGGCGGGTGAGTCACCCACACAAAGGAAAAGGGCC
TTTCCGTCCTCAGCCGTCGCTTCATGTGACTCCACGGAGTACCGGGCGCCGTCCAGGCACCTCGATTAGT
TCTCGAGCTTTTGGAGTACGTCGTCTTTAGGTTGGGGGGAGGGGTTTTATGCGATGGAGTTTCCCCACAC
TGAGTGGGTGGAGACTGAAGTTAGGCCAGCTTGGCACTTGATGTAATTCTCCTTGGAATTTGCCCTTTTT
GAGTTTGGATCTTGGTTCATTCTCAAGCCTCAGACAGTGGTTCAAAGTTTTTTTCTTCCATTTCAGGTGT
CGTGACGTACGGCCACCATGACCGAGTACAAGCCCACGGTGCGCCTCGCCACCCGCGACGACGTCCCCAG
GGCCGTACGCACCCTCGCCGCCGCGTTCGCCGACTACCCCGCCACGCGCCACACCGTCGATCCGGACCGC
CACATCGAGCGGGTCACCGAGCTGCAAGAACTCTTCCTCACGCGCGTCGGGCTCGACATCGGCAAGGTGT
GGGTCGCGGACGACGGCGCCGCCGTGGCGGTCTGGACCACGCCGGAGAGCGTCGAAGCGGGGGCGGTGTT
CGCCGAGATCGGCCCGCGCATGGCCGAGTTGAGCGGTTCCCGGCTGGCCGCGCAGCAACAGATGGAAGGC
CTCCTGGCGCCGCACCGGCCCAAGGAGCCCGCGTGGTTCCTGGCCACCGTCGGAGTCTCGCCCGACCACC
AGGGCAAGGGTCTGGGCAGCGCCGTCGTGCTCCCCGGAGTGGAGGCGGCCGAGCGCGCCGGGGTGCCCGC
CTTCCTGGAGACCTCCGCGCCCCGCAACCTCCCCTTCTACGAGCGGCTCGGCTTCACCGTCACCGCCGAC
GTCGAGGTGCCCGAAGGACCGCGCACCTGGTGCATGACCCGCAAGCCCGGTGCCTGAACGCGTTAAGTCG
ACAATCAACCTCTGGATTACAAAATTTGTGAAAGATTGACTGGTATTCTTAACTATGTTGCTCCTTTTAC
GCTATGTGGATACGCTGCTTTAATGCCTTTGTATCATGCTATTGCTTCCCGTATGGCTTTCATTTTCTCC
TCCTTGTATAAATCCTGGTTGCTGTCTCTTTATGAGGAGTTGTGGCCCGTTGTCAGGCAACGTGGCGTGG
TGTGCACTGTGTTTGCTGACGCAACCCCCACTGGTTGGGGCATTGCCACCACCTGTCAGCTCCTTTCCGG
GACTTTCGCTTTCCCCCTCCCTATTGCCACGGCGGAACTCATCGCCGCCTGCCTTGCCCGCTGCTGGACA
GGGGCTCGGCTGTTGGGCACTGACAATTCCGTGGTGTTGTCGGGGAAATCATCGTCCTTTCCTTGGCTGC
TCGCCTGTGTTGCCACCTGGATTCTGCGCGGGACGTCCTTCTGCTACGTCCCTTCGGCCCTCAATCCAGC
GGACCTTCCTTCCCGCGGCCTGCTGCCGGCTCTGCGGCCTCTTCCGCGTCTTCGCCTTCGCCCTCAGACG
AGTCGGATCTCCCTTTGGGCCGCCTCCCCGCGTCGACTTTAAGACCAATGACTTACAAGGCAGCTGTAGA
TCTTAGCCACTTTTTAAAAGAAAAGGGGGGACTGGAAGGGCTAATTCACTCCCAACGAAGACAAGATCTG
CTTTTTGCTTGTACTGGGTCTCTCTGGTTAGACCAGATCTGAGCCTGGGAGCTCTCTGGCTAACTAGGGA
ACCCACTGCTTAAGCCTCAATAAAGCTTGCCTTGAGTGCTTCAAGTAGTGTGTGCCCGTCTGTTGTGTGA
CTCTGGTAACTAGAGATCCCTCAGACCCTTTTAGTCAGTGTGGAAAATCTCTAGCAGTACGTATAGTAGT
TCATGTCATCTTATTATTCAGTATTTATAACTTGCAAAGAAATGAATATCAGAGAGTGAGAGGAACTTGT
TTATTGCAGCTTATAATGGTTACAAATAAAGCAATAGCATCACAAATTTCACAAATAAAGCATTTTTTTC
ACTGCATTCTAGTTGTGGTTTGTCCAAACTCATCAATGTATCTTATCATGTCTGGCTCTAGCTATCCCGC
CCCTAACTCCGCCCATCCCGCCCCTAACTCCGCCCAGTTCCGCCCATTCTCCGCCCCATGGCTGACTAAT
TTTTTTTATTTATGCAGAGGCCGAGGCCGCCTCGGCCTCTGAGCTATTCCAGAAGTAGTGAGGAGGCTTT
TTTGGAGGCCTAGGGACGTACCCAATTCGCCCTATAGTGAGTCGTATTACGCGCGCTCACTGGCCGTCGT
TTTACAACGTCGTGACTGGGAAAACCCTGGCGTTACCCAACTTAATCGCCTTGCAGCACATCCCCCTTTC
GCCAGCTGGCGTAATAGCGAAGAGGCCCGCACCGATCGCCCTTCCCAACAGTTGCGCAGCCTGAATGGCG
AATGGG
[124 nt withheld, positions 3367-3490]
C
[91 nt withheld, positions 3492-3582]
A
[49 nt withheld, positions 3584-3632]
CCTTTGACGTTGGAGTCCACGTTCTTT
[37 nt withheld, positions 3660-3696]
ACCCTATCTCGGTCTATTCTTTTGATTTATAAGGGATTTTGCCGATTTCGGCCTATTGGTTAAAAAATGA
GCTGATTTAACAAAAATTTAACGCGAATTTTAACAAAATATTAACGCTTACAATTTAGGTGGCACTTTTC
GGGGAAATGTGCGCGGAACCCCTATTTGTTTATTTTTCTAAATACATTCAAATATGTATCCGCTCATGAG
ACAATAACCCTGATAAATGCTTCAATAATATTGAAAAAGGAAGAGTATGAGTATTCAACATTTCCGTGTC
GCCCTTATTCCCTTTTTTGCGGCATTTTGCCTTCCTGTTTTTGCTCACCCAGAAACGCTGGTGAAAGTAA
AAGATGCTGAAGATCAGTTGGGTGCACGAGTGGGTTACATCGAACTGGATCTCAACAGCGGTAAGATCCT
TGAGAGTTTTCGCCCCGAAGAACGTTTTCCAATGATGAGCACTTTTAAAGTTCTGCTATGTGGCGCGGTA
TTATCCCGTATTGACGCCGGGCAAGAGCAACTCGGTCGCCGCATACACTATTCTCAGAATGACTTGGTTG
AGTACTCACCAGTCACAGAAAAGCATCTTACGGATGGCATGACAGTAAGAGAATTATGCAGTGCTGCCAT
AACCATGAGTGATAACACTGCGGCCAACTTACTTCTGACAACGATCGGAGGACCGAAGGAGCTAACCGCT
TTTTTGCACAACATGGGGGATCATGTAACTCGCCTTGATCGTTGGGAACCGGAGCTGAATGAAGCCATAC
CAAACGACGAGCGTGACACCACGATGCCTGTAGCAATGGCAACAACGTTGCGCAAACTATTAACTGGCGA
ACTACTTACTCTAGCTTCCCGGCAACAATTAATAGACTGGATGGAGGCGGATAAAGTTGCAGGACCACTT
CTGCGCTCGGCCCTTCCGGCTGGCTGGTTTATTGCTGATAAATCTGGAGCCGGTGAGCGTGGGTCTCGCG
GTATCATTGCAGCACTGGGGCCAGATGGTAAGCCCTCCCGTATCGTAGTTATCTACACGACGGGGAGTCA
GGCAACTATGGATGAACGAAATAGACAGATCGCTGAGATAGGTGCCTCACTGATTAAGCATTGGTAACTG
TCAGACCAAGTTTACTCATATATACTTTAGATTGATTTAAAACTTCATTTTTAATTTAAAAGGATCTAGG
TGAAGATCCTTTTTGATAATCTCATGACCAAAATCCCTTAACGTGAGTTTTCGTTCCACTGAGCGTCAGA
CCCCGTAGAAAAGATCAAAGGATCTTCTTGAGATCCTTTTTTTCTGCGCGTAATCTGCTGCTTGCAAACA
AAAAAACCACCGCTACCAGCGGTGGTTTGTTTGCCGGATCAAGAGCTACCAACTCTTTTTCCGAAGGTAA
CTGGCTTCAGCAGAGCGCAGATACCAAATACTGTTCTTCTAGTGTAGCCGTAGTTAGGCCACCACTTCAA
GAACTCTGTAGCACCGCCTACATACCTCGCTCTGCTAATCCTGTTACCAGTGGCTGCTGCCAGTGGCGAT
AAGTCGTGTCTTACCGGGTTGGACTCAAGACGATAGTTACCGGATAAGGCGCAGCGGTCGGGCTGAACGG
GGGGTTCGTGCACACAGCCCAGCTTGGAGCGAACGACCTACACCGAACTGAGATACCTACAGCGTGAGCT
ATGAGAAAGCGCCACGCTTCCCGAAGGGAGAAAGGCGGACAGGTATCCGGTAAGCGGCAGGGTCGGAACA
GGAGAGCGCACGAGGGAGCTTCCAGGGGGAAACGCCTGGTATCTTTATAGTCCTGTCGGGTTTCGCCACC
TCTGACTTGAGCGTCGATTTTTGTGATGCTCGTCAGGGGGGCGGAGCCTATGGAAAAACGCCAGCAACGC
GGCCTTTTTACGGTTCCTGGCCTTTTGCTGGCCTTTTGCTCACATGTTCTTTCCTGCGTTATCCCCTGAT
TCTGTGGATAACCGTATTACCGCCTTTGAGTGAGCTGATACCGCTCGCCGCAGCCGAACGACCGAGCGCA
GCGAGTCAGTGAGCGAGGAAGCGGAAGAGCGCCCAATACGCAAACCGCCTCTCCCCGCGCGTTGGCCGAT
TCATTAATGCAGCTGGCACGACAGGTTTCCCGACTGGAAAGCGGGCAGTGAGCGCAACGCAATTAATGTG
AGTTAGCTCACTCATTAGGCACCCCAGGCTTTACACTTTATGCTTCCGGCTCGTATGTTGTGTGGAATTG
TGAGCGGATAACAATTTCACACAGGAAACAGCTATGACCATGATTACGCCAAGCGCGCAATTAACCCTCA
CTAAAGGGAACAAAAGCTGGAGCTGCAAGCTTAATGTAGTCTTATGCAATACTCTTGTAGTCTTGCAACA
TGGTAACGATGAGTTAGCAACATGCCTTACAAGGAGAGAAAAAGCACCGTGCATGCCGATTGGTGGAAGT
AAGGTGGTACGATCGTGCCTTATTAGGAAGGCAACAGACGGGTCTGACATGGATTGGACGAACCACTGAA
TTGCCGCATTGCAGAGATATTGTATTTAAGTGCCTAGCTCGATACATAAACGGGTCTCTCTGGTTAGACC
AGATCTGAGCCTGGGAGCTCTCTGGCTAACTAGGGAACCCACTGCTTAAGCCTCAATAAAGCTTGCCTTG
AGTGCTTCAAGTAGTGTGTGCCCGTCTGTTGTGTGACTCTGGTAACTAGAGATCCCTCAGACCCTTTTAG
TCAGTGTGGAAAATCTCTAGCAGTGGCGCCCGAACAGGGACTTGAAAGCGAAAGGGAAACCAGAGGAGCT
CTCTCGACGCAGGACTCGGCTTGCTGAAGCGCGCACGGCAAGAGGCGAGGGGCGGCGACTGGTGAGTACG
CCAAAAATTTTGACTAGCGGAGGCTAGAAGGAGAGAGATGGGTGCGAGAGCGTCAGTATTAAGCGGGGGA
GAATTAGATCGCGATGGGAAAAAATTCGGTTAAGGCCAGGGGGAAAGAAAAAATATAAATTAAAACATAT
AGTATGGGCAAGCAGGGAGCTAGAACGATTCGCAGTTAATCCTGGCCTGTTAGAAACATCAGAAGGCTGT
AGACAAATACTGGGACAGCTACAACCATCCCTTCAGACAGGATCAGAAGAACTTAGATCATTATATAATA
CAGTAGCAACCCTCTATTGTGTGCATCAAAGGATAGAGATAAAAGACACCAAGGAAGCTTTAGACAAGAT
AGAGGAAGAGCAAAACAAAAGTAAGACCACCGCACAGCAAGCGGCCGCTGATCTTCAGACCTGGAGGAGG
AGATATGAGGGACAATTGGAGAAGTGAATTATATAAATATAAAGTAGTAAAAATTGAACCATTAGGAGTA
GCACCCACCAAGGCAAAGAGAAGAGTGGTGCAGAGAGAAAAAAGAGCAGTGGGAATAGGAGCTTTGTTCC
TTGGGTTCTTGGGAGCAGCAGGAAGCACTATGGGCGCAGCGTCAATGACGCTGACGGTACAGGCCAGACA
ATTATTGTCTGGTATAGTGCAGCAGCAGAACAATTTGCTGAGGGCTATTGAGGCGCAACAGCATCTGTTG
CAACTCACAGTCTGGGGCATCAAGCAGCTCCAGGCAAGAATCCTGGCTGTGGAAAGATACCTAAAGGATC
AACAGCTCCTGGGGATTTGGGGTTGCTCTGGAAAACTCATTTGCACCACTGCTGTGCCTTGGAATGCTAG
TTGGAGTAATAAATCTCTGGAACAGATTTGGAATCACACGACCTGGATGGAGTGGGACAGAGAAATTAAC
AATTACACAAGCTTAATACACTCCTTAATTGAAGAATCGCAAAACCAGCAAGAAAAGAATGAACAAGAAT
TATTGGAATTAGATAAATGGGCAAGTTTGTGGAATTGGTTTAACATAACAAATTGGCTGTGGTATATAAA
ATTATTCATAATGATAGTAGGAGGCTTGGTAGGTTTAAGAATAGTTTTTGCTGTACTTTCTATAGTGAAT
AGAGTTAGGCAGGGATATTCACCATTATCGTTTCAGACCCACCTCCCAACCCCGAGGGGACCCAGAGAGG
GCCTATTTCCCATGATTCCTTCATATTTGCATATACGATACAAGGCTGTTAGAGAGATAATTAGAATTAA
TTTGACTGTAAACACAAAGATATTAGTACAAAATACGTGACGTAGAAAGTAATAATTTCTTGGGTAGTTT
GCAGTTTTAAAATTATGTTTTAAAATGGACTATCATATGCTTACCGTAACTTGAAAGTATTTCGATTTCT
TGGCTTTATATATCTTGTGGAAAGGACGAAACACCGGCCTAGACAGCACCGTAATGGTTTTAGAGCTAGA
AATAGCAAGTTAAAATAAGGCTAGTCCGTTATCAACTTGAAAAAGTGGCACCGAGTCGGTGCTTTTTTAA
GCTTGGCGTAACTAGATCTTGAGACAAATGGCAGTATTCATCCACAATTTTAAAAGAAAAGGGGGGATTG
GGGGGTACAGTGCAGGGGAAAGAATAGTAGACATAATAGCAACAGACATACAAACTAAAGAATTACAAAA
ACAAATTACAAAAATTCAAAATTTTCGGGTTTATTACAGGGACAGCAGAGATCCACTTTGGCGCCGGCTC
GAGGGGG
