>Addgene plasmid #76392 | JAK1 gRNA (BRDN0001145887) | depositor partial sequence | sequence record 143852 | Target Sequence
GCCTAGACAGCACCGTAATG
