>Addgene plasmid #76392 | JAK1 gRNA (BRDN0001145887) | addgene partial sequence | sequence record 185749 | hU6-F
CGTAGAAAGTAATAATTTCTTGGGTAGTTTGCAGTTTTAAAATTATGTTTTAAAATGGACTATCATATGC
TTACCGTAACTTGAAAGTATTTCGATTTCTTGGCTTTATATATCTTGTGGAAAGGACGAAACACCGGCCT
AGACAGCACCGTAATGGTTTTAGAGCTAGAAATAGCAAGTTAAAATAAGGCTAGTCCGTTATCAACTTGA
AAAAGTGGCACCGAGTCGGTGCTTTTTTAAGCTTGGCGTAACTAGATCTTGAGACAAATGGCAGTATTCA
TCCACAATTTTAAAAGAAAAGGGGGGATTGGGGGGTACAGTGCAGGGGAAAGAATAGTAGACATAATAGC
AACAGACATACAAACTAAAGAATTACAAAAACAAATTACAAAAATTCAAAATTTTCGGGTTTATTACAGG
GACAGCAGAGATCCACTTTGGCGCCGGCTCGAGGGGGCCCGGGTGCAAAGATGGATAAAGTTTTAAACAG
AGAGGAATCTTTGCAGCTAATGGACCTTCTAGGTCTTGAAAGGAGTGGGAATTGGCTCCGGTGCCCGTCA
GTGGGCAGAG
